>Addgene plasmid #85878 | AB.pCCL.sin.cPPT.GFP.miR-151b.sensor.PGK.dNGFR.WPRE | addgene full sequence | sequence record 170016 | Addgene NGS Result
ATGGTGAGCAAGGGCGAGGAGCTGTTCACCGGGGTGGTGCCCATCCTGGTCGAGCTGGACGGCGACGTAA
ACGGCCACAAGTTCAGCGTGTCCGGCGAGGGCGAGGGCGATGCCACCTACGGCAAGCTGACCCTGAAGTT
CATCTGCACCACCGGCAAGCTGCCCGTGCCCTGGCCCACCCTCGTGACCACCCTGACCTACGGCGTGCAG
TGCTTCAGCCGCTACCCCGACCACATGAAGCAGCACGACTTCTTCAAGTCCGCCATGCCCGAAGGCTACG
TCCAGGAGCGCACCATCTTCTTCAAGGACGACGGCAACTACAAGACCCGCGCCGAGGTGAAGTTCGAGGG
CGACACCCTGGTGAACCGCATCGAGCTGAAGGGCATCGACTTCAAGGAGGACGGCAACATCCTGGGGCAC
AAGCTGGAGTACAACTACAACAGCCACAACGTCTATATCATGGCCGACAAGCAGAAGAACGGCATCAAGG
TGAACTTCAAGATCCGCCACAACATCGAGGACGGCAGCGTGCAGCTCGCCGACCACTACCAGCAGAACAC
CCCCATCGGCGACGGCCCCGTGCTGCTGCCCGACAACCACTACCTGAGCACCCAGTCCGCCCTGAGCAAA
GACCCCAACGAGAAGCGCGATCACATGGTCCTGCTGGAGTTCGTGACCGCCGCCGGGATCACTCTCGGCA
TGGACGAGCTGTACAAGTAAAGCGGCCGCGTCGAGAGATGGGGGAGGCTAACTGAGCTAGCCGACCTTAA
CTGGGGAGTACTGTCGACGTAGCAGACTGTGAGCTCCTCGAAGACTGTGAGCTCCTCGAAGACTGTGAGC
TCCTCGAAGACTGTGAGCTCCTCGAAGACTGTGAGCTCCTCGAAGACTGTGAGCTCCTCGAACCGGTACT
AGCTTAGTCATGCACCGGGCTGCAGGAATTCGATGACAGGCGCAGCTTCCGAGGGATTTGAGATCCAGAC
ATGATAAGATACATTGATGAGTTTGGACAAACCAAAACTAGAATGCAGTGAAAAAAATGCCTTATTTGTG
AAATTTGTGATGCTATTGCCTTATTTGTAACCATTATAAGCTGCAATAAACAAGTTAACAACAACAATTG
CATTCATTTTATGTTTCAGGTTCAGGGGGAGGTGTGGGAGGTTTTTTAAAGCAAGTAAAACCTCTACAAA
TGTGGTATGGCTGATTATGATCAGATCTCTCGAGGCTAGTCTCGTGATCGATAAAATTTTGAATTTTTGT
AATTTGTTTTTGTAATTCTTTAGTTTGTATGTCTGTTGCTATTATGTCTACTATTCTTTCCCCTGCACTG
TACCCCCCAATCCCCCCTTTTCTTTTAAAAGTTAACCGATACCGTCGAGATCCGTTCACTAATCGAATGG
ATCTGTCTCTGTCTCTCTCTCCACCTTCTTCTTCTATTCCTTCGGGCCTGTCGGGTCCCCTCGGGGTTGG
GAGGTGGGTCTGAAACGATAATGGTGAATATCCCTGCCTAACTCTATTCACTATAGAAAGTACAGCAAAA
ACTATTCTTAAACCTACCAAGCCTCCTACTATCATTATGAATAATTTTATATACCACAGCCAATTTGTTA
TGTTAAACCAATTCCACAAACTTGCCCATTTATCTAATTCCAATAATTCTTGTTCATTCTTTTCTTGCTG
GTTTTGCGATTCTTCAATTAAGGAGTGTATTAAGCTTGTGTAATTGTTAATTTCTCTGTCCCACTCCATC
CAGGTCGTGTGATTCCAAATCTGTTCCAGAGATTTATTACTCCAACTAGCATTCCAAGGCACAGCAGTGG
TGCAAATGAGTTTTCCAGAGCAACCCCAAATCCCCAGGAGCTGTTGATCCTTTAGGTATCTTTCCACAGC
CAGGATTCTTGCCTGGAGCTGCTTGATGCCCCAGACTGTGAGTTGCAACAGATGCTGTTGCGCCTCAATA
GCCCTCAGCAAATTGTTCTGCTGCTGCACTATACCAGACAATAATTGTCTGGCCTGTACCGTCAGCGTCA
TTGACGCTGCGCCCATAGTGCTTCCTGCTGCTCCCAAGAACCCAAGGAACAAAGCTCCTATTCCCACTGC
TCTTTTTTCTCTCTGCACCACTCTTCTCTTTGCCTTGGTGGGTGCTACTCCTAATGGTTCAATTTTTACT
ACTTTATATTTATATAATTCACTTCTCCAATTGTCCCTCATATCTCCTCCTCCAGGTCTGAAGATCAGCG
GCCGCTTGCTGTGCGGTGGTCTTACTTTTGTTTTGCTCTTCCTCTATCTTGTCTAAAGCTTCCTTGGTGT
CTTTTATCTCTATCCTTTGATGCACACAATAGAGGGTTGCTACTGTATTATATAATGATCTAAGTTCTTC
TGATCCTGTCTGAAGGGATGGTTGTAGCTGTCCCAGTATTTGTCTACAGCCTTCTGATGTTTCTAACAGG
CCAGGATTAACTGCGAATCGTTCTAGCTCCCTGCTTGCCCATACTATATGTTTTAATTTATATTTTTTCT
TTCCCCCTGGCCTTAACCGAATTTTTTCCCATCGCGATCTAATTCTCCCCCGCTTAATACTGACGCTCTC
GCACCCATCTCTCTCCTTCTAGCCTCCGCTAGTCAAAATTTTTGGCGTACTCACCAGTCGCCGCCCCTCG
CCTCTTGCCGTGCGCGCTTCAGCAAGCCGAGTCCTGCGTCGAGAGAGCTCCTCTGGTTTCCCTTTCGCTT
TCAAGTCCCTGTTCGGGCGCCACTGCTAGAGATTTTCCACACTGACTAAAAGGGTCTGAGGGATCTCTAG
TTACCAGAGTCACACAACAGACGGGCACACACTACTTGAAGCACTCAAGGCAAGCTTTATTGAGGCTTAA
GCAGTGGGTTCCCTAGTTAGCCAGAGAGCTCCCAGGCTCAGATCTGGTCTAACCAGAGAGACCCCGGTTC
ACTAAACGAGCTCTGCTTATATAGACCTCCCACCGTACACGCCTACCGCCCATTTGCGTCAATGGGGCGG
AGTTGTTACGACATTTTGGAAAGTCCCGTTGATTTTGGTGCCAAAACAAACTCCCATTGACGTCAATGGG
GTGGAGACTTGGAAATCCCCGTGAGTCAAACCGCTATCCACGCCCATTGATGTACTGCCAAAACCGCATC
ACCATGGTAATAGCGATGACTAATACGTAGATGTACTGCCAAGTAGGAAAGTCCCATAAGGTCATGTACT
GGGCATAATGCCAGGCGGGCCATTTACCGTCATTGACGTCAATAGGGGGCGTACTTGGCATATGATACAC
TTGATGTACTGCCAAGTGGGCAGTTTACCGTAAATACTCCACCCATTGACGTCAATGGAAAGTCCCTATT
GGCGTTACTATGGGAACATACGTCATTATTGACGTCAATGGGCGGGGGTCGTTGGGCGGTCAGCCAGGCG
GGCCATTTACCGTAAGTTATGTAACGCGGAACTCCATATATGGGCTATGAACTAATGACCCCGTAATTGA
TTACTATTAATAACTAGTCAATAATCAATGTCAACATGGCGGTAATGTTGGACATGAGCCAATATAAATG
TACATATTATGATATGGATACAACGTATGCAATGGCCAAGCTTGCAGCTCCAGCTTTTGTTCCCTTTAGT
GAGGGTTAATTGCGCGCTTGGCGTAATCATGGTCATAGCTGTTTCCTGTGTGAAATTGTTATCCGCTCAC
AATTCCACACAACATACGAGCCGGAAGCATAAAGTGTAAAGCCTGGGGTGCCTAATGAGTGAGCTAACTC
ACATTAATTGCGTTGCGCTCACTGCCCGCTTTCCAGTCGGGAAACCTGTCGTGCCAGCTGCATTAATGAA
TCGGCCAACGCGCGGGGAGAGGCGGTTTGCGTATTGGGCGCTCTTCCGCTTCCTCGCTCACTGACTCGCT
GCGCTCGGTCGTTCGGCTGCGGCGAGCGGTATCAGCTCACTCAAAGGCGGTAATACGGTTATCCACAGAA
TCAGGGGATAACGCAGGAAAGAACATGTGAGCAAAAGGCCAGCAAAAGGCCAGGAACCGTAAAAAGGCCG
CGTTGCTGGCGTTTTTCCATAGGCTCCGCCCCCCTGACGAGCATCACAAAAATCGACGCTCAAGTCAGAG
GTGGCGAAACCCGACAGGACTATAAAGATACCAGGCGTTTCCCCCTGGAAGCTCCCTCGTGCGCTCTCCT
GTTCCGACCCTGCCGCTTACCGGATACCTGTCCGCCTTTCTCCCTTCGGGAAGCGTGGCGCTTTCTCATA
GCTCACGCTGTAGGTATCTCAGTTCGGTGTAGGTCGTTCGCTCCAAGCTGGGCTGTGTGCACGAACCCCC
CGTTCAGCCCGACCGCTGCGCCTTATCCGGTAACTATCGTCTTGAGTCCAACCCGGTAAGACACGACTTA
TCGCCACTGGCAGCAGCCACTGGTAACAGGATTAGCAGAGCGAGGTATGTAGGCGGTGCTACAGAGTTCT
TGAAGTGGTGGCCTAACTACGGCTACACTAGAAGAACAGTATTTGGTATCTGCGCTCTGCTGAAGCCAGT
TACCTTCGGAAAAAGAGTTGGTAGCTCTTGATCCGGCAAACAAACCACCGCTGGTAGCGGTGGTTTTTTT
GTTTGCAAGCAGCAGATTACGCGCAGAAAAAAAGGATCTCAAGAAGATCCTTTGATCTTTTCTACGGGGT
CTGACGCTCAGTGGAACGAAAACTCACGTTAAGGGATTTTGGTCATGAGATTATCAAAAAGGATCTTCAC
CTAGATCCTTTTAAATTAAAAATGAAGTTTTAAATCAATCTAAAGTATATATGAGTAAACTTGGTCTGAC
AGTTACCAATGCTTAATCAGTGAGGCACCTATCTCAGCGATCTGTCTATTTCGTTCATCCATAGTTGCCT
GACTCCCCGTCGTGTAGATAACTACGATACGGGAGGGCTTACCATCTGGCCCCAGTGCTGCAATGATACC
GCGAGACCCACGCTCACCGGCTCCAGATTTATCAGCAATAAACCAGCCAGCCGGAAGGGCCGAGCGCAGA
AGTGGTCCTGCAACTTTATCCGCCTCCATCCAGTCTATTAATTGTTGCCGGGAAGCTAGAGTAAGTAGTT
CGCCAGTTAATAGTTTGCGCAACGTTGTTGCCATTGCTACAGGCATCGTGGTGTCACGCTCGTCGTTTGG
TATGGCTTCATTCAGCTCCGGTTCCCAACGATCAAGGCGAGTTACATGATCCCCCATGTTGTGCAAAAAA
GCGGTTAGCTCCTTCGGTCCTCCGATCGTTGTCAGAAGTAAGTTGGCCGCAGTGTTATCACTCATGGTTA
TGGCAGCACTGCATAATTCTCTTACTGTCATGCCATCCGTAAGATGCTTTTCTGTGACTGGTGAGTACTC
AACCAAGTCATTCTGAGAATAGTGTATGCGGCGACCGAGTTGCTCTTGCCCGGCGTCAATACGGGATAAT
ACCGCGCCACATAGCAGAACTTTAAAAGTGCTCATCATTGGAAAACGTTCTTCGGGGCGAAAACTCTCAA
GGATCTTACCGCTGTTGAGATCCAGTTCGATGTAACCCACTCGTGCACCCAACTGATCTTCAGCATCTTT
TACTTTCACCAGCGTTTCTGGGTGAGCAAAAACAGGAAGGCAAAATGCCGCAAAAAAGGGAATAAGGGCG
ACACGGAAATGTTGAATACTCATACTCTTCCTTTTTCAATATTATTGAAGCATTTATCAGGGTTATTGTC
TCATGAGCGGATACATATTTGAATGTATTTAGAAAAATAAACAAATAGGGGTTCCGCGCACATTTCCCCG
AAAAGTGCCACCTAAATTGTAAGCGTTAATATTTTGTTAAAATTCGCGTTAAATTTTTGTTAAATCAGCT
CATTTTTTAACCAATAGGCCGAAATCGGCAAAATCCCTTATAAATCAAAAGAATAGACCGAGATAGGGT
[37 nt withheld, positions 5950-5986]
AAAGAACGTGGACTCCAACGTCAAAGG
[49 nt withheld, positions 6014-6062]
T
[91 nt withheld, positions 6064-6154]
G
[124 nt withheld, positions 6156-6279]
CCCATTCGCCATTCAGGCTGCGCAACTGTTGGGAAGGGCGATCGGTGCGGGCCTCTTCGCTATTACGCCA
GCTGGCGAAAGGGGGATGTGCTGCAAGGCGATTAAGTTGGGTAACGCCAGGGTTTTCCCAGTCACGACGT
TGTAAAACGACGGCCAGTGAGCGCGCGTAATACGACTCACTATAGGGCGAATTGGGTACGTCCCTAGGCC
TCCAAAAAAGCCTCCTCACTACTTCTGGAATAGCTCAGAGGCCGAGGCGGCCTCGGCCTCTGCATAAATA
AAAAAAATTAGTCAGCCATGGGGCGGAGAATGGGCGGAACTGGGCGGAGTTAGGGGCGGGATGGGCGGAG
TTAGGGGCGGGATAGCTAGAGCCAGACATGATAAGATACATTGATGAGTTTGGACAAACCACAACTAGAA
TGCAGTGAAAAAAATGCTTTATTTGTGAAATTTGTGATGCTATTGCTTTATTTGTAACCATTATAAGCTG
CAATAAACAAGTTCCTCTCACTCTCTGATATTCATTTCTTTGCAAGTTATAAATACTGAATAATAAGATG
ACATGAACTACTACTGCTAGAGATTTTCCACACTGACTAAAAGGGTCTGAGGGATCTCTAGTTACCAGAG
TCACACAACAGACGGGCACACACTACTTGAAGCACTCAAGGCAAGCTTTATTGAGGCTTAAGCAGTGGGT
TCCCTAGTTAGCCAGAGAGCTCCCAGGCTCAGATCTGGTCTAACCAGAGAGACCCAGTACAAGCAAAAAG
CAGATCTTGTCTTCGTTGGGAGTGAATTAGCCCTTCCAGTCCCCCCTTTTCTTTTAAAAAGTGGCTAAGA
TCTACAGCTGCCTTGTAAGTCATTGGTCTTAAAGGTACCGAGCTCGAATTCCAGGCGGGGAGGCGGCCCA
AAGGGAGATCCGACTCGTCTGAGGGCGAAGGCGAAGACGCGGAAGAGGCCGCAGAGCCGGCAGCAGGCCG
CGGGAAGGAAGGTCCGCTGGATTGAGGGCCGAAGGGACGTAGCAGAAGGACGTCCCGCGCAGAATCCAGG
TGGCAACACAGGCGAGCAGCCATGGAAAGGACGTCAGCTTCCCCGACAACACCACGGAATTGTCAGTGCC
CAACAGCCGAGCCCCTGTCCAGCAGCGGGCAAGGCAGGCGGCGATGAGTTCCGCCGTGGCAATAGGGAGG
GGGAAAGCGAAAGTCCCGGAAAGGAGCTGACAGGTGGTGGCAATGCCCCAACCAGTGGGGGTTGCGTCAG
CAAACACAGTGCACACCACGCCACGTTGCCTGACAACGGGCCACAACTCCTCATAAAGAGACAGCAACCA
GGATTTATACAAGGAGGAGAAAATGAAAGCCATACGGGAAGCAATAGCATGATACAAAGGCATTAAAGCA
GCGTATCCACATAGCGTAAAAGGAGCAACATAGTTAAGAATACCAGTCAATCTTTCACAAATTTTGTAAT
CCAGAGGTTGATTGTCGACTCTAGACTCGACTCTAGAGGATCCCCCTGTTCCACCTCTTGAAGGCTATGT
AGGCCACAAGGCCCACAACCACAGCAGCCAGGATGGAGCAATAGACAGGGATGAGGTTGTCGGTGGTGCC
TCGGGTCACCACGGGCTGGGAGCTGCCCATCACTGTGGTCACCACACCTGCCACCGTGCTGGCTATGAGG
TCTTGTTCTGGAGGTGCCTCAGGCTCCTGGGTGCTGGGGGCTGTGCTGTCCGAGCCCTCTGGGGGTGTGG
ACCGTGTAATCCAACGGCCAGGGATCTCCTCGCACTCGGCGTCGGCCCAGCGTGTGCACTCGCGGAGCTG
GCGCTCGGTGTCCTCGCACACGGTGCAGGGCAGGCACGGGTCCACGTGGTTGGCCTCGTCGGAATACGTG
CCGTCGGGGCACTCCTCGCACACGGTGTTCTGCTTGTCCTGGCAGGAGAACACGAGGCCCGAGCCCGCCT
CGCACACGCGGCACGCCTCGCAGCGCCCAGTCGTCTCATCCTGGTAGTAGCCGTAGGCGCAGCGGCACAC
GGCGTCGTCGGCCTCCACGCACGGCGCCGACATGCTCTGGAGCCCCACGCACTCGGTGCACGGCTTGCAC
GGCTCGGTCGCGCTCACCACGTCGGAGAACGTCACGCTGTCCAGGCAGGGCTCACACACGGTCTGGTTGG
CTCCACAAGGCTGGGCCACACCCTCGCCCAGGTTGCAGGCTTTGCAGCACTCACCGCTGTGTGTGTACAG
GCCTGTGGGGCATGCCTCCTTGGCACCTCCAAGGGACACCCCCAGAAGCAGCAACAGCAGCAGGCGCGGC
CCGTCCATGGCGCGGCCGGTGGCACCTGCCCCCATCGCCCGCCTCCCGCGGCAGCGCTCGACTTCCAGCT
CGGTCCGCTTTGCGGACTGATGGGGCTGCGCTGCGCTGCGCTCCAGCGCCCCCCCTGCCCGCCGGAGCTG
GCCGCGGCCCGAATTCCTGCAGCCCGGGGGATCCCCCTGGGGAGAGAGGTCGGTGATTCGGTCAACGAGG
GAGCCGACTGCCGACGTGCGCTCCGGAGGCTTGCAGAATGCGGAACACCGCGCGGGCAGGAACAGGGCCC
ACACTACCGCCCCACACCCCGCCTCCCGCACCGCCCCTTCCCGGCCGCTGCTCTCGGCGCGCCCTGCTGA
GCAGCCGCTATTGGCCACAGCCCATCGCGGTCGGCGCGCTGCCATTGCTCCCTGGCGCTGTCCGTCTGCG
AGGGTACTAGTGAGACGTGCGGCTTCCGTTTGTCACGTCCGGCACGCCGCGAACCGCAAGGAACCTTCCC
GACTTAGGGGCGGAGCAGGAAGCGTCGCCGGGGGGCCCACAAGGGTAGCGGCGAAGATCCGGGTGACGCT
GCGAACGGACGTGAAGAATGTGCGAGACCCAGGGTCGGCGCCGCTGCGTTTCCCGGAACCACGCCCAGAG
CAGCCGCGTCCCTGCGCAAACCCAGGGCTGCCTTGGAAAAGGCGCAACCCCAACCCCGTGGAATTCGATA
TCAAGCTTCTCGAGGGTAGGCGTGTACGGTGGGAGGCCTATATAAGCAGAGCTCGTTTAGTGAACCGTCA
GATCGCCTGGAGACGCCATCCACGCTGTTTTGACCTCCATAGAAGACACCGGGACCGATCCAGCCTCCGC
GGAATTCACC
Features (pLannotate 1.2.2; 34 found; start..end, strand, type, name):
      1..720     +  CDS            EGFP: the original enhanced GFP (Yang et al., 1996) mammalian codon-optimized
    925..944     +  misc_feature   MCS (fragment): pBluescript multiple cloning site
    972..1106    -  polyA_signal   SV40 poly(A) signal: SV40 polyadenylation signal
   1129..1213    -  CDS            large T antigen (fragment): large T antigen from SV40 (simian virus 40)
   1243..1360    -  misc_feature   cPPT/CTS: central polypurine tract and central termination sequence of HIV-1
   1379..1479    -  CDS            Rev (fragment): human immunodeficiency virus 1 (HIV-1) Rev protein; rev; enhances nuclear export of unspliced and incompletely spliced viral mRNAs
   1856..2089    -  misc_feature   RRE: The Rev response element (RRE) of HIV-1 allows for Rev-dependent mRNA export from the nucleus to the cytoplasm.
   2235..2598    -  CDS            HIV-1 gag (fragment): gag protein from human immunodeficiency virus 1; gag
   2582..2707    -  misc_feature   HIV-1 Ψ: packaging signal of human immunodeficiency virus type 1
   2754..2934    -  LTR            5' LTR (truncated): truncated 5' long terminal repeat (LTR) from HIV-1
   2949..3152    -  promoter       CMV promoter: human cytomegalovirus (CMV) immediate early promoter
   3153..3532    -  enhancer       CMV enhancer: human cytomegalovirus immediate early enhancer
   3633..3651    -  promoter       T3 promoter: promoter for bacteriophage T3 RNA polymerase
   3696..3712    -  protein_bind   lac operator: The lac repressor binds to the lac operator to inhibit transcription in E. coli. This inhibition can be relieved by adding lactose or isopropyl-β-D-thiogalactopyranoside (IPTG). lac repressor encoded by lacI
   3720..3750    -  promoter       lac promoter: promoter for the E. coli lac operon
   3765..3786    -  protein_bind   CAP binding site: CAP binding activates transcription in the presence of cAMP. E. coli catabolite activator protein
   3799..3891    -  CDS            lacI (fragment): lac repressor; lacI; The lac repressor binds to the lac operator to inhibit transcription in E. coli. This inhibition can be relieved by adding lactose or isopropyl-β-D-thiogalactopyranoside (IPTG).
   4074..4662    -  rep_origin     ori: high-copy-number ColE1/pMB1/pBR322/pUC origin of replication
   4833..5693    -  CDS            AmpR: β-lactamase; bla; confers resistance to ampicillin, carbenicillin, and related antibiotics
   5694..5798    -  promoter       AmpR promoter: bla
   5851..6279    -  rep_origin     f1 ori (sequence partly withheld): f1 bacteriophage origin of replication; arrow indicates direction of (+) strand synthesis
   6284..6439    -  CDS            lacZα (fragment): LacZα fragment of β-galactosidase; lacZ fragment
   6447..6465    +  promoter       T7 promoter: promoter for bacteriophage T7 RNA polymerase
   6486..6621    -  rep_origin     SV40 ori: SV40 origin of replication
   6661..6782    -  polyA_signal   SV40 poly(A) signal: SV40 polyadenylation signal
   6854..7087    -  LTR            3' LTR (ΔU3): self-inactivating 3' long terminal repeat (LTR) from HIV-1
   7089..7157    -  CDS            nef (fragment): NEF_HV1Z2 - Experimental evidence at protein level: Swiss-Prot protein existence level 1. Extracellular Nef protein targets CD4(+) T-lymphocytes for apoptosis by interacting with CXCR4 surface receptors. From Human immunodeficiency virus type 1 group M subtype D (isolate Z2/CDC-Z34) (HIV-1).
   7174..7762    -  misc_feature   WPRE: woodchuck hepatitis virus posttranscriptional regulatory element
   7776..7794    -  misc_feature   MCS (fragment): pUC18/19 multiple cloning site
   7797..8624    -  CDS            NGFR (fragment): TNR16_HUMAN - Also known as TNFRSF16. Experimental evidence at protein level: Swiss-Prot protein existence level 1. Low affinity receptor which can bind to NGF, BDNF, NTF3, and NTF4. Forms a heterodimeric receptor with SORCS2 that binds the precursor forms of NGF, BDNF and NTF3 with high affinity, and has much lower affinity for mature NGF and BDNF (PubMed:24908487). Plays an important role in differentiation and survival of specific neuronal populations during development (By similarity). Can mediate cell survival as well as cell death of neural cells. Plays a role in the inactivation of RHOA
   8739..8763    -  misc_feature   MCS (fragment): pBluescript multiple cloning site
   8766..9276    -  promoter       hPGK promoter: human phosphoglycerate kinase 1 promoter
   9279..9302    +  misc_feature   MCS (fragment): pBluescript multiple cloning site
   9304..9342    +  promoter       minimal CMV promoter: human cytomegalovirus (CMV) immediate early promoter
