[The description below was written by a language model from this plasmid's Addgene catalogue record and pLannotate feature annotations shown in this document.]
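Description:
AB.pCCL.sin.cPPT.GFP.miR-151b.sensor.PGK.dNGFR.WPRE is a third-generation-style, self-inactivating HIV-1 lentiviral transfer vector that reports the activity of human miR-151b in transduced cells. It is propagated in E. coli as a high-copy plasmid through a ColE1/pUC-type origin with ampicillin resistance (bla), and the backbone also carries an f1 origin and an SV40 origin. Viral genomic RNA is driven by a CMV enhancer/promoter fused to a truncated 5' LTR. This is followed by the Ψ packaging signal, a gag fragment, the RRE for Rev-dependent export, the cPPT/CTS, and a ΔU3 3' LTR that inactivates LTR promoter activity after integration.

The payload is a bidirectional expression unit. The human PGK promoter sits back-to-back with a minimal CMV promoter, so that two divergent transcripts are produced from one integrated provirus. In one direction PGK drives a truncated NGFR (dNGFR), a surface marker, followed by the WPRE to enhance expression. In the opposite direction the minimal CMV element drives EGFP, which terminates at an SV40 polyadenylation signal. The catalogue describes a 171 bp miR-151b sensor insert cloned between NheI and AgeI sites. It is not annotated in the feature table, but an unannotated gap between the EGFP coding sequence and its poly(A) signal is consistent with placement in the EGFP 3' UTR, the usual position for microRNA target sites. In that design, active miR-151b suppresses EGFP while dNGFR remains unaffected, which provides an internal normaliser for transduction and transcription. The catalogue lists PGK as the insert promoter, although the annotation suggests EGFP is read from the minimal CMV side. The sequenced record is slightly shorter than the stated total size.

The construct comes from a collection of microRNA sensor and decoy vectors used for high-throughput measurement of microRNA activity.
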