Addgene plasmid #85878: AB.pCCL.sin.cPPT.GFP.miR-151b.sensor.PGK.dNGFR.WPRE
Purpose: Sensor Plasmid
Depositing lab: Brian Brown. Depositing organization: Icahn School of Medicine at Mount Sinai. Publication: High-throughput assessment of microRNA activity and function using microRNA sensor and decoy libraries. Mullokandov G, Baccarini A, Ruzo A, Jayaprakash AD, Tung N, Israelow B, Evans MJ, Sachidanandam R, Brown BD. Nat Methods. 2012 Jul 1;9(8):840-6. doi: 10.1038/nmeth.2078. PubMed 22751203.
Backbone
  Vector backbone: AB.pCCL.sin.cPPT.GFP.PGK.dNGFR.WPRE
  Backbone size w/o insert (bp): 9309
  Total vector size (bp): 9480
  Vector type: Lentiviral
  Selectable markers: eGFP , NGFR
Growth in bacteria
  Bacterial resistance: Ampicillin, 100 μg/mL
  Growth temperature: 37°C
  Growth strain: NEB Stable
  Copy number: High Copy
Gene/Insert
  Gene/Insert name: miR-151b Sensor
  Species: H. sapiens (human)
  Insert size (bp): 171
  Entrez Gene: MIR151B
  Promoter: PGK
  Cloning method: Restriction Enzyme; 5′ cloning site NheI (not destroyed); 3′ cloning site AgeI (not destroyed)
  Sequencing primers: 5′ AACAGACATACAAACTAAAG
Terms and licenses: Academic/Nonprofit Terms; Industry Terms: Not Available to Industry
How to cite: AB.pCCL.sin.cPPT.GFP.miR-151b.sensor.PGK.dNGFR.WPRE was a gift from Brian Brown (Addgene plasmid # 85878 ; http://n2t.net/addgene:85878 ; RRID:Addgene_85878)
