>Addgene plasmid #85878 | AB.pCCL.sin.cPPT.GFP.miR-151b.sensor.PGK.dNGFR.WPRE | depositor partial sequence | sequence record 167366 | AB.pCCL.sin.cPPT.GFP.miR-151b.sensor.PGK.dNGFR.WPRE sequence 888 bps
TGTAGAGGTTTTACTTGCTTTAAAAAACCTCCCACACCTCCCCCTGAACCTGAAACATAAAATGAATGCA
ATTGTTGTTGTTAACTTGTTTATTGCAGCTTATAATGGTTACAAATAAGGCAATAGCATCACAAATTTCA
CAAATAAGGCATTTTTTTCACTGCATTCTAGTTTTGGTTTGTCCAAACTCATCAATGTATCTTATCATGT
CTGGATCTCAAATCCCTCGGAAGCTGCGCCTGTCATCGAATTCCTGCAGCCCGGTGCATGACTAAGCTAG
TACCGGTTCGAGGAGCTCACAGTCTTCGAGGAGCTCACAGTCTTCGAGGAGCTCACAGTCTTCGAGGAGC
TCACAGTCTTCGAGGAGCTCACAGTCTTCGAGGAGCTCACAGTCTGCTACGTCGACAGTACTCCCCAGTT
AAGGTCGGCTAGCTCAGTTAGCCTCCCCCATCTCTCGACGCGGCCGCTTTACTTGTACAGCTCGTCCATG
CCGAGAGTGATCCCGGCGGCGGTCACGAACTCCAGCAGGACCATGTGATCGCGCTTCTCGTTGGGGTCTT
TGCTCAGGGCGGACTGGGTGCTCAGGTAGTGGTTGTCGGGCAGCAGCACGGGGCCGTCGCCGATGGGGGT
GTTCTGCTGGTAGTGGTCGGCGAGCTGCACGCTGCCGTCCTCGATGTTGTGGCGGATCTTGAAGTTCACC
TTGATGCCGTTCTTCTGCTTGTCGGCCATGATATAGACGTTGTGGCTGTTGTAGTTGTACTCCAGCTTGT
GCCCCAGGATGTTGCCGTCCTCCTTGAAGTCGATGCCCTTCAGCTCGATGCGGTTCACCAGGGTGTCGCC
CTCGAACTTCACCTCGGCGCGGGTCTTGTAGTTGCCGTCGTCCTTGAA
